Addgene plasmid #31781: phASCL1-N106
Depositing lab: Jerry Crabtree. Depositing organization: Stanford University. Publication: MicroRNA-mediated conversion of human fibroblasts to neurons. Yoo AS, Sun AX, Li L, Shcheglovitov A, Portmann T, Li Y, Lee-Messer C, Dolmetsch RE, Tsien RW, Crabtree GR. Nature. 2011 Jul 13. doi: 10.1038/nature10323. PubMed 21753754.
Backbone
  Vector backbone: N106
  Backbone manufacturer: home made/Crabtree lab
  Backbone size w/o insert (bp): 8455
  Vector type: Lentiviral
  Selectable markers: Blasticidin
Growth in bacteria
  Bacterial resistance: Ampicillin, 100 μg/mL
  Growth temperature: 37°C
  Growth strain: Stbl3
  Copy number: High Copy
Gene/Insert
  Gene/Insert name: achaete-scute complex homolog 1 (alt name: ASCL1)
  Species: H. sapiens (human)
  Entrez Gene: ASCL1 (a.k.a. ASH1, HASH1, MASH1, bHLHa46)
  Cloning method: Ligation Independent Cloning
  Sequencing primers: 5′ ggcacttgatgtaattctccttg; 3′ gtggatgtggaatgtgtgcga
Terms and licenses: Academic/Nonprofit Terms; Industry Terms: Not Available to Industry
How to cite: phASCL1-N106 was a gift from Jerry Crabtree (Addgene plasmid # 31781 ; http://n2t.net/addgene:31781 ; RRID:Addgene_31781)
