[The description below was written by a language model from this plasmid's Addgene catalogue record and pLannotate feature annotations shown in this document.]
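Description:
phASCL1-N106 is an HIV-1-based lentiviral transfer plasmid that expresses human ASCL1 (achaete-scute complex homolog 1, also called ASH1/HASH1/MASH1, a basic helix-loop-helix transcription factor) from the laboratory-built N106 backbone. It is maintained in E. coli through a high-copy ColE1/pUC-type origin and an ampicillin-resistance (β-lactamase) gene. A recombination-deficient strain is recorded as the growth host, as is common for plasmids carrying repeated LTR sequences. Remnants of a lac promoter/operator and a lacI fragment in the bacterial portion appear to be cloning-vector leftovers rather than functional parts of the design.

The viral portion of the plasmid is bounded by two LTR-derived elements, each annotated as a truncated HIV-1 LTR and each preceded by a nef fragment. Downstream of the first of these lie the Ψ packaging signal with a partial gag sequence, the Rev response element for Rev-dependent export of the genomic RNA, and the cPPT/CTS, which aids nuclear import and transduction. Two expression units follow. The human EF-1α core promoter with its intron A drives the ASCL1 coding sequence, and a mouse PGK promoter drives blasticidin S deaminase, allowing blasticidin selection of transduced mammalian cells. A WPRE sits after the blasticidin gene, upstream of the downstream LTR, to enhance transcript stability and expression, and an SV40 poly(A) signal lies in the plasmid backbone. No epitope tag or fluorescent reporter is annotated.

The associated publication concerns the microRNA-mediated conversion of human fibroblasts into neurons. This suggests the construct was used for stable lentiviral delivery of ASCL1 as a neurogenic factor in such reprogramming experiments.
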