Features (pLannotate 1.2.2; 23 found; start..end, strand, type, name):
    140..538     +  CDS            BSD: blasticidin S deaminase; Aspergillus terreus BSD; confers resistance to blasticidin
    562..1150    +  misc_feature   WPRE: woodchuck hepatitis virus posttranscriptional regulatory element
   1167..1685    +  CDS            nef (fragment): NEF_HV1BR - Experimental evidence at protein level: Swiss-Prot protein existence level 1. Extracellular Nef protein targets CD4(+) T-lymphocytes for apoptosis by interacting with CXCR4 surface receptors (PubMed:14990729). From Human immunodeficiency virus type 1 group M subtype B (isolate BRU/LAI) (HIV-1).
   1733..1990    +  LTR            5' LTR (truncated): truncated 5' long terminal repeat (LTR) from HIV-1
   2142..2158    -  protein_bind   lac operator: The lac repressor binds to the lac operator to inhibit transcription in E. coli. This inhibition can be relieved by adding lactose or isopropyl-β-D-thiogalactopyranoside (IPTG). lac repressor encoded by lacI
   2166..2196    -  promoter       lac promoter: promoter for the E. coli lac operon
   2211..2232    -  protein_bind   CAP binding site: CAP binding activates transcription in the presence of cAMP. E. coli catabolite activator protein
   2245..2337    -  CDS            lacI (fragment): lac repressor; lacI; The lac repressor binds to the lac operator to inhibit transcription in E. coli. This inhibition can be relieved by adding lactose or isopropyl-β-D-thiogalactopyranoside (IPTG).
   2520..3108    -  rep_origin     ori: high-copy-number ColE1/pMB1/pBR322/pUC origin of replication
   3279..4139    -  CDS            AmpR: β-lactamase; bla; confers resistance to ampicillin, carbenicillin, and related antibiotics
   4140..4244    -  promoter       AmpR promoter: bla
   4292..4426    +  polyA_signal   SV40 poly(A) signal: SV40 polyadenylation signal
   4593..4922    +  CDS            nef (fragment): NEF_HV1BR - Experimental evidence at protein level: Swiss-Prot protein existence level 1. Extracellular Nef protein targets CD4(+) T-lymphocytes for apoptosis by interacting with CXCR4 surface receptors (PubMed:14990729). From Human immunodeficiency virus type 1 group M subtype B (isolate BRU/LAI) (HIV-1).
   4970..5227    +  LTR            5' LTR (truncated): truncated 5' long terminal repeat (LTR) from HIV-1
   5274..5399    +  misc_feature   HIV-1 Ψ: packaging signal of human immunodeficiency virus type 1
   5383..5721    +  CDS            HIV-1 gag (fragment): gag protein from human immunodeficiency virus 1; gag
   5896..6129    +  misc_feature   RRE: The Rev response element (RRE) of HIV-1 allows for Rev-dependent mRNA export from the nucleus to the cytoplasm.
   6506..6606    +  CDS            Rev (fragment): human immunodeficiency virus 1 (HIV-1) Rev protein; rev; enhances nuclear export of unspliced and incompletely spliced viral mRNAs
   6621..6736    +  misc_feature   cPPT/CTS: central polypurine tract and central termination sequence of HIV-1 (lacking the first T)
   6814..7025    +  promoter       EF-1α core promoter: core promoter for human elongation factor EF-1α
   7026..7964    +  intron         EF-1α intron A: intron upstream of the start codon of human EF-1α
   7992..8699    +  CDS            ASCL1: ASCL1_HUMAN - Also known as ASH1, BHLHA46 From Homo sapiens (Human).
   8743..113     +  promoter       PGK promoter (across the origin): mouse phosphoglycerate kinase 1 promoter
>Addgene plasmid #31781 | phASCL1-N106 | addgene full sequence | sequence record 322392 | Addgene NGS Result
GGCTCAGGGGCGGGGCGGGCGCCCGAAGGTCCTCCGGAGGCCCGGCATTCTGCACGCTTCAAAAGCGCAC
GTCTGCCGCGCTGTTCTCCTCTTCCTCATCTCCGGGCCTTTCGACCTGCAGCCCAAGCTTCCTAGGACCA
TGGCCAAGCCTTTGTCTCAAGAAGAATCCACCCTCATTGAAAGAGCAACGGCTACAATCAACAGCATCCC
CATCTCTGAAGACTACAGCGTCGCCAGCGCAGCTCTCTCTAGCGACGGCCGCATCTTCACTGGTGTCAAT
GTATATCATTTTACTGGGGGACCTTGTGCAGAACTCGTGGTGCTGGGCACTGCTGCTGCTGCGGCAGCTG
GCAACCTGACTTGTATCGTCGCGATCGGAAATGAGAACAGGGGCATCTTGAGCCCCTGCGGACGGTGCCG
ACAGGTGCTTCTCGATCTGCATCCTGGGATCAAAGCCATAGTGAAGGACAGTGATGGACAGCCGACGGCA
GTTGGGATTCGTGAATTGCTGCCCTCTGGTTATGTGTGGGAGGGCTAACCCGGGCGGGGCGCGTCTGGAA
CAATCAACCTCTGGATTACAAAATTTGTGAAAGATTGACTGGTATTCTTAACTATGTTGCTCCTTTTACG
CTATGTGGATACGCTGCTTTAATGCCTTTGTATCATGCTATTGCTTCCCGTATGGCTTTCATTTTCTCCT
CCTTGTATAAATCCTGGTTGCTGTCTCTTTATGAGGAGTTGTGGCCCGTTGTCAGGCAACGTGGCGTGGT
GTGCACTGTGTTTGCTGACGCAACCCCCACTGGTTGGGGCATTGCCACCACCTGTCAGCTCCTTTCCGGG
ACTTTCGCTTTCCCCCTCCCTATTGCCACGGCGGAACTCATCGCCGCCTGCCTTGCCCGCTGCTGGACAG
GGGCTCGGCTGTTGGGCACTGACAATTCCGTGGTGTTGTCGGGGAAGCTGACGTCCTTTCCATGGCTGCT
CGCCTGTGTTGCCACCTGGATTCTGCGCGGGACGTCCTTCTGCTACGTCCCTTCGGCCCTCAATCCAGCG
GACCTTCCTTCCCGCGGCCTGCTGCCGGCTCTGCGGCCTCTTCCGCGTCTTCGCCTTCGCCCTCAGACGA
GTCGGATCTCCCTTTGGGCCGCCTCCCCGCCTGGAATTAATTCTGCAGTCGAGACCTAGAAAAACATGGA
GCAATCACAAGTAGCAATACAGCAGCTACCAATGCTGATTGTGCCTGGCTAGAAGCACAAGAGGAGGAGG
AGGTGGGTTTTCCAGTCACACCTCAGGTACCTTTAAGACCAATGACTTACAAGGCAGCTGTAGATCTTAG
CCACTTTTTAAAAGAAAAGAGGGGACTGGAAGGGCTAATTCACTCCCAACGAAGACAAGATATCCTTGAT
CTGTGGATCTACCACACACAAGGCTACTTCCCTGATTAGCAGAACTACACACCAGGGCCAGGGGTCAGAT
ATCCACTGACCTTTGGATGGTGCTACAAGCTAGTACCAGTTGAGCCAGATAAGGTAGAAGAGGCCAATAA
AGGAGAGAACACCAGCTTGTTACACCCTGTGAGCCTGCATGGGATGGATGACCCGGAGAGAGAAGTGTTA
GAGTGGAGGTTTGACAGCCGCCTAGCATTTCATCACGTGGCCCGAGAGCTGCATCCGGAGTACTTCAAGA
ACTGCTGATATCGAGCTTGCTACAAGGGACTTTCCGCTGGGGACTTTCCAGGGAGGCGTGGCCTGGGCGG
GACTGGGGAGTGGCGAGCCCTCAGATCCTGCATATAAGCAGCTGCTTTTTGCCTGTACTGGGTCTCTCTG
GTTAGACCAGATCTGAGCCTGGGAGCTCTCTGGCTAACTAGGGAACCCACTGCTTAAGCCTCAATAAAGC
TTGCCTTGAGTGCTTCAAGTAGTGTGTGCCCGTCTGTTGTGTGACTCTGGTAACTAGAGATCCCTCAGAC
CCTTTTAGTCAGTGTGGAAAATCTCTAGCAGTAGTAGTTCATGTCATCTTATTATTCAGTATTTATAACT
TGCAAAGAAATGAATATCAGAGAGTGAGAGGCCTTGACATTGCTAGCGTTTACCGTCGACCTCTAGCTAG
AGCTTGGCGTAATCATGGTCATAGCTGTTTCCTGTGTGAAATTGTTATCCGCTCACAATTCCACACAACA
TACGAGCCGGAAGCATAAAGTGTAAAGCCTGGGGTGCCTAATGAGTGAGCTAACTCACATTAATTGCGTT
GCGCTCACTGCCCGCTTTCCAGTCGGGAAACCTGTCGTGCCAGCTGCATTAATGAATCGGCCAACGCGCG
GGGAGAGGCGGTTTGCGTATTGGGCGCTCTTCCGCTTCCTCGCTCACTGACTCGCTGCGCTCGGTCGTTC
GGCTGCGGCGAGCGGTATCAGCTCACTCAAAGGCGGTAATACGGTTATCCACAGAATCAGGGGATAACGC
AGGAAAGAACATGTGAGCAAAAGGCCAGCAAAAGGCCAGGAACCGTAAAAAGGCCGCGTTGCTGGCGTTT
TTCCATAGGCTCCGCCCCCCTGACGAGCATCACAAAAATCGACGCTCAAGTCAGAGGTGGCGAAACCCGA
CAGGACTATAAAGATACCAGGCGTTTCCCCCTGGAAGCTCCCTCGTGCGCTCTCCTGTTCCGACCCTGCC
GCTTACCGGATACCTGTCCGCCTTTCTCCCTTCGGGAAGCGTGGCGCTTTCTCATAGCTCACGCTGTAGG
TATCTCAGTTCGGTGTAGGTCGTTCGCTCCAAGCTGGGCTGTGTGCACGAACCCCCCGTTCAGCCCGACC
GCTGCGCCTTATCCGGTAACTATCGTCTTGAGTCCAACCCGGTAAGACACGACTTATCGCCACTGGCAGC
AGCCACTGGTAACAGGATTAGCAGAGCGAGGTATGTAGGCGGTGCTACAGAGTTCTTGAAGTGGTGGCCT
AACTACGGCTACACTAGAAGAACAGTATTTGGTATCTGCGCTCTGCTGAAGCCAGTTACCTTCGGAAAAA
GAGTTGGTAGCTCTTGATCCGGCAAACAAACCACCGCTGGTAGCGGTGGTTTTTTTGTTTGCAAGCAGCA
GATTACGCGCAGAAAAAAAGGATCTCAAGAAGATCCTTTGATCTTTTCTACGGGGTCTGACGCTCAGTGG
AACGAAAACTCACGTTAAGGGATTTTGGTCATGAGATTATCAAAAAGGATCTTCACCTAGATCCTTTTAA
ATTAAAAATGAAGTTTTAAATCAATCTAAAGTATATATGAGTAAACTTGGTCTGACAGTTACCAATGCTT
AATCAGTGAGGCACCTATCTCAGCGATCTGTCTATTTCGTTCATCCATAGTTGCCTGACTCCCCGTCGTG
TAGATAACTACGATACGGGAGGGCTTACCATCTGGCCCCAGTGCTGCAATGATACCGCGAGACCCACGCT
CACCGGCTCCAGATTTATCAGCAATAAACCAGCCAGCCGGAAGGGCCGAGCGCAGAAGTGGTCCTGCAAC
TTTATCCGCCTCCATCCAGTCTATTAATTGTTGCCGGGAAGCTAGAGTAAGTAGTTCGCCAGTTAATAGT
TTGCGCAACGTTGTTGCCATTGCTACAGGCATCGTGGTGTCACGCTCGTCGTTTGGTATGGCTTCATTCA
GCTCCGGTTCCCAACGATCAAGGCGAGTTACATGATCCCCCATGTTGTGCAAAAAAGCGGTTAGCTCCTT
CGGTCCTCCGATCGTTGTCAGAAGTAAGTTGGCCGCAGTGTTATCACTCATGGTTATGGCAGCACTGCAT
AATTCTCTTACTGTCATGCCATCCGTAAGATGCTTTTCTGTGACTGGTGAGTACTCAACCAAGTCATTCT
GAGAATAGTGTATGCGGCGACCGAGTTGCTCTTGCCCGGCGTCAATACGGGATAATACCGCGCCACATAG
CAGAACTTTAAAAGTGCTCATCATTGGAAAACGTTCTTCGGGGCGAAAACTCTCAAGGATCTTACCGCTG
TTGAGATCCAGTTCGATGTAACCCACTCGTGCACCCAACTGATCTTCAGCATCTTTTACTTTCACCAGCG
TTTCTGGGTGAGCAAAAACAGGAAGGCAAAATGCCGCAAAAAAGGGAATAAGGGCGACACGGAAATGTTG
AATACTCATACTCTTCCTTTTTCAATATTATTGAAGCATTTATCAGGGTTATTGTCTCATGAGCGGATAC
ATATTTGAATGTATTTAGAAAAATAAACAAATAGGGGTTCCGCGCACATTTCCCCGAAAAGTGCCACCTG
ACGTCGACGGATCGGGAGATCAACTTGTTTATTGCAGCTTATAATGGTTACAAATAAAGCAATAGCATCA
CAAATTTCACAAATAAAGCATTTTTTTCACTGCATTCTAGTTGTGGTTTGTCCAAACTCATCAATGTATC
TTATCATGTCTGGATCAACTGGATAACTCAAGCTAACCAAAATCATCCCAAACTTCCCACCCCATACCCT
ATTACCACTGCCAATTACCTGTGGTTTCATTTACTCTAAACCTGTGATTCCTCTGAATTATTTTCATTTT
AAAGAAATTGTATTTGTTAAATATGTACTACAAACTTAGTAGTTGGAAGGGCTAATTCACTCCCAAAGAA
GACAAGATATCCTTGATCTGTGGATCTACCACACACAAGGCTACTTCCCTGATTAGCAGAACTACACACC
AGGGCCAGGGGTCAGATATCCACTGACCTTTGGATGGTGCTACAAGCTAGTACCAGTTGAGCCAGATAAG
GTAGAAGAGGCCAATAAAGGAGAGAACACCAGCTTGTTACACCCTGTGAGCCTGCATGGGATGGATGACC
CGGAGAGAGAAGTGTTAGAGTGGAGGTTTGACAGCCGCCTAGCATTTCATCACGTGGCCCGAGAGCTGCA
TCCGGAGTACTTCAAGAACTGCTGATATCGAGCTTGCTACAAGGGACTTTCCGCTGGGGACTTTCCAGGG
AGGCGTGGCCTGGGCGGGACTGGGGAGTGGCGAGCCCTCAGATCCTGCATATAAGCAGCTGCTTTTTGCC
TGTACTGGGTCTCTCTGGTTAGACCAGATCTGAGCCTGGGAGCTCTCTGGCTAACTAGGGAACCCACTGC
TTAAGCCTCAATAAAGCTTGCCTTGAGTGCTTCAAGTAGTGTGTGCCCGTCTGTTGTGTGACTCTGGTAA
CTAGAGATCCCTCAGACCCTTTTAGTCAGTGTGGAAAATCTCTAGCAGTGGCGCCCGAACAGGGACTTGA
AAGCGAAAGGGAAACCAGAGGAGCTCTCTCGACGCAGGACTCGGCTTGCTGAAGCGCGCACGGCAAGAGG
CGAGGGGCGGCGACTGGTGAGTACGCCAAAAATTTTGACTAGCGGAGGCTAGAAGGAGAGAGATGGGTGC
GAGAGCGTCAGTATTAAGCGGGGGAGAATTAGATCGCGATGGGAAAAAATTCGGTTAAGGCCAGGGGGAA
AGAAAAAATATAAATTAAAACATATAGTATGGGCAAGCAGGGAGCTAGAACGATTCGCAGTTAATCCTGG
CCTGTTAGAAACATCAGAAGGCTGTAGACAAATACTGGGACAGCTACAACCATCCCTTCAGACAGGATCA
GAAGAACTTAGATCATTATATAATACAGTAGCAACCCTCTATTGTGTGCATCAAAGGATAGAGATAAAAG
ACACCAAGGAAGCTTTAGACAAGATAGAGGAAGAGCAAAACAAAAGTAAGACCACCGCACAGCAAGCGGC
CGGCCGCTGATCTTCAGACCTGGAGGAGGAGATATGAGGGACAATTGGAGAAGTGAATTATATAAATATA
AAGTAGTAAAAATTGAACCATTAGGAGTAGCACCCACCAAGGCAAAGAGAAGAGTGGTGCAGAGAGAAAA
AAGAGCAGTGGGAATAGGAGCTTTGTTCCTTGGGTTCTTGGGAGCAGCAGGAAGCACTATGGGCGCAGCG
TCAATGACGCTGACGGTACAGGCCAGACAATTATTGTCTGGTATAGTGCAGCAGCAGAACAATTTGCTGA
GGGCTATTGAGGCGCAACAGCATCTGTTGCAACTCACAGTCTGGGGCATCAAGCAGCTCCAGGCAAGAAT
CCTGGCTGTGGAAAGATACCTAAAGGATCAACAGCTCCTGGGGATTTGGGGTTGCTCTGGAAAACTCATT
TGCACCACTGCTGTGCCTTGGAATGCTAGTTGGAGTAATAAATCTCTGGAACAGATTTGGAATCACACGA
CCTGGATGGAGTGGGACAGAGAAATTAACAATTACACAAGCTTAATACACTCCTTAATTGAAGAATCGCA
AAACCAGCAAGAAAAGAATGAACAAGAATTATTGGAATTAGATAAATGGGCAAGTTTGTGGAATTGGTTT
AACATAACAAATTGGCTGTGGTATATAAAATTATTCATAATGATAGTAGGAGGCTTGGTAGGTTTAAGAA
TAGTTTTTGCTGTACTTTCTATAGTGAATAGAGTTAGGCAGGGATATTCACCATTATCGTTTCAGACCCA
CCTCCCAACCCCGAGGGGACCCGACAGGCCCGAAGGAATAGAAGAAGAAGGTGGAGAGAGAGACAGAGAC
AGATCCATTCGATTAGTGAACGGATCTCGACGGTATCGCCTTTAAAAGAAAAGGGGGGATTGGGGGGTAC
AGTGCAGGGGAAAGAATAGTAGACATAATAGCAACAGACATACAAACTAAAGAATTACAAAAACAAATTA
CAAAAATTCAAAATTTTCGGGTTTATTACAGGGACAGCAGAGATCCAGTTTATCGATGAGGCCCTTTCGT
CTTCACTCGAGGTGCCCGTCAGTGGGCAGAGCGCACATCGCCCACAGTCCCCGAGAAGTTGGGGGGAGGG
GTCGGCAATTGAACCGGTGCCTAGAGAAGGTGGCGCGGGGTAAACTGGGAAAGTGATGTCGTGTACTGGC
TCCGCCTTTTTCCCGAGGGTGGGGGAGAACCGTATATAAGTGCAGTAGTCGCCGTGAACGTTCTTTTTCG
CAACGGGTTTGCCGCCAGAACACAGGTAAGTGCCGTGTGTGGTTCCCGCGGGCCTGGCCTCTTTACGGGT
TATGGCCCTTGCGTGCCTTGAATTACTTCCACCTGGCTGCAGTACGTGATTCTTGATCCCGAGCTTCGGG
TTGGAAGTGGGTGGGAGAGTTCGAGGCCTTGCGCTTAAGGAGCCCCTTCGCCTCGTGCTTGAGTTGAGGC
CTGGCCTGGGCGCTGGGGCCGCCGCGTGCGAATCTGGTGGCACCTTCGCGCCTGTCTCGCTGCTTTCGAT
AAGTCTCTAGCCATTTAAAATTTTTGATGACCTGCTGCGACGCTTTTTTTCTGGCAAGATAGTCTTGTAA
ATGCGGGCCAAGATCTGCACACTGGTATTTCGGTTTTTGGGGCCGCGGGCGGCGACGGGGCCCGTGCGTC
CCAGCGCACATGTTCGGCGAGGCGGGGCCTGCGAGCGCGGCCACCGAGAATCGGACGGGGGTAGTCTCAA
GCTGGCCGGCCTGCTCTGGTGCCTGGCCTCGCGCCGCCGTGTATCGCCCCGCCCTGGGCGGCAAGGCTGG
CCCGGTCGGCACCAGTTGCGTGAGCGGAAAGATGGCCGCTTCCCGGCCCTGCTGCAGGGAGCTCAAAATG
GAGGACGCGGCGCTCGGGAGAGCGGGCGGGTGAGTCACCCACACAAAGGAAAAGGGCCTTTCCGTCCTCA
GCCGTCGCTTCATGTGACTCCACGGAGTACCGGGCGCCGTCCAGGCACCTCGATTAGTTCTCGAGCTTTT
GGAGTACGTCGTCTTTAGGTTGGGGGGAGGGGTTTTATGCGATGGAGTTTCCCCACACTGAGTGGGTGGA
GACTGAAGTTAGGCCAGCTTGGCACTTGATGTAATTCTCCTTGGAATTTGCCCTTTTTGAGTTTGGATCT
TGGTTCATTCTCAAGCCTCAGACAGTGGTTCAAAGTTTTTTTCTTCCATTTCAGGTGTCGTGAGGATCCG
CGGCCGCCACCATGGAAAGCTCTGCCAAGATGGAGAGCGGCGGCGCCGGCCAGCAGCCCCAGCCGCAGCC
CCAGCAGCCCTTCCTGCCGCCCGCAGCCTGTTTCTTTGCCACGGCCGCAGCCGCGGCGGCCGCAGCCGCC
GCAGCGGCAGCGCAGAGCGCGCAGCAGCAGCAGCAGCAGCAGCAGCAGCAGCAGCAGGCGCCGCAGCTGA
GACCGGCGGCCGACGGCCAGCCCTCAGGGGGCGGTCACAAGTCAGCGCCCAAGCAAGTCAAGCGACAGCG
CTCGTCTTCGCCCGAACTGATGCGCTGCAAACGCCGGCTCAACTTCAGCGGCTTTGGCTACAGCCTGCCG
CAGCAGCAGCCGGCCGCCGTGGCGCGCCGCAACGAGCGCGAGCGCAACCGCGTCAAGTTGGTCAACCTGG
GCTTTGCCACCCTTCGGGAGCACGTCCCCAACGGCGCGGCCAACAAGAAGATGAGTAAGGTGGAGACACT
GCGCTCGGCGGTCGAGTACATCCGCGCGCTGCAGCAGCTGCTGGACGAGCATGACGCGGTGAGCGCCGCC
TTCCAGGCAGGCGTCCTGTCGCCCACCATCTCCCCCAACTACTCCAACGACTTGAACTCCATGGCCGGCT
CGCCGGTCTCATCCTACTCGTCGGACGAGGGCTCTTACGACCCGCTCAGCCCCGAGGAGCAGGAGCTTCT
CGACTTCACCAACTGGTTCTGAGGCCGCGCCGGCTCTAGATCGCGAACGCGTGAATTCTACCGGGTAGGG
GAGGCGCTTTTCCCAAGGCAGTCTGGAGCATGCGCTTTAGCAGCCCCGCTGGGCACTTGGCGCTACACAA
GTGGCCTCTGGCCTCGCACACATTCCACATCCACCGGTAGGCGCCAACCGGCTCCGTTCTTTGGTGGCCC
CTTCGCGCCACCTTCTACTCCTCCCCTAGTCAGGAAGTTCCCCCCCGCCCCGCAGCTCGCGTCGTGCAGG
ACGTGACAAATGGAAGTAGCACGTCTCACTAGTCTCGTGCAGATGGACAGCACCGCTGAGCAATGGAAGC
GGGTAGGCCTTTGGGGCAGCGGCCAATAGCAGCTTTGCTCCTTCGCTTTCTGGGCTCAGAGGCTGGGAAG
GGGTGGGTCCGGGGGCGGGCTCAGGGGCG
