>Addgene plasmid #31781 | phASCL1-N106 | addgene partial sequence | sequence record 37433 | EF1a-Fwd
GGATCCGCGGCCGCCACCATGGAAAGCTCTGCCAAGATGGAGAGCGGCGGCGCCGGCCAGCAGCCCCAGC
CGCAGCCCCAGCAGCCCTTCCTGCCGCCCGCAGCCTGTTTCTTTGCCACGGCCGCAGCCGCGGCGGCCGC
AGCCGCCGCAGCGGCAGCGCAGAGCGCGCAGCAGCAGCAGCAGCAGCAGCAGCAGCAGCAGCAGGCGCCG
CAGCTGAGACCGGCGGCCGACGGCCAGCCCTCAGGGGGCGGTCACAAGTCAGCGCCCAAGCAAGTCAAGC
GACAGCGCTCGTCTTCGCCCGAACTGATGCGCTGCAAACGCCGGCTCAACTTCAGCGGCTTTGGCTACAG
CCTGCCGCAGCAGCAGCCGGCCGCCGTGGCGCGCCGCAACGAGCGCGAGCGCAACCGCGTCAAGTTGGTC
AACCTGGGCTTTGCCACCCTTCGGGAGCACGTCCCCAACGGCGCGGCCAACAAGAAGATGAGTAAGGTGG
AGACACTGCGCTCGGCGGTCGAGTACATCCGCGCGCTGCAGCAGCTGCTGGACGAGCATGACGCGGTGAG
CGCCGCCTTCCAGGCAGGCGTCCTGTCGCCCACCATCTCCCCCAACTACTCCAACGACTTGAACTCCATG
GCCGGCTCGCCGGTCTCATCCTACTCGTCGGACGAGGGCTCTTACGACCCGCTCAGCCCCGAGGAGCAGG
AGCTTCTCGACTTCACCAACTGGTTCTGAGGCCGCGCCGGCTCTAGATCGCGAACGCGTGAATTCTACCG
GGTAGGGGAGGCGCTTTTCCCAAGGCAGTCTGGAGAATGCGCTTTAATAG
